Addgene plasmid #77580: CDK10 gRNA (BRDN0001148900)
Purpose: 3rd generation lentiviral gRNA plasmid targeting human CDK10
Depositing lab: John Doench & David Root. Depositing organization: Broad Institute. Publication: Optimized sgRNA design to maximize activity and minimize off-target effects of CRISPR-Cas9. Doench JG, Fusi N, Sullender M, Hegde M, Vaimberg EW, Donovan KF, Smith I, Tothova Z, Wilen C, Orchard R, Virgin HW, Listgarten J, Root DE. Nat Biotechnol. 2016 Jan 18. doi: 10.1038/nbt.3437. PubMed 26780180.
Backbone
  Vector backbone: lentiGuide-Puro
  Backbone manufacturer: Zhang Lab (Addgene plasmid # 52963)
  Vector type: Mammalian Expression, Lentiviral, CRISPR
  Selectable markers: Puromycin
Growth in bacteria
  Bacterial resistance: Ampicillin, 100 μg/mL
  Growth temperature: 37°C
  Growth strain: DH5alpha
  Copy number: High Copy
Gene/Insert
  Gene/Insert name: CDK10 (alt names: CDK10; NM_001098533.2)
  gRNA/shRNA sequence: ACAGGAACTTCATTATCCAC
  Species: H. sapiens (human)
  Entrez Gene: CDK10 (a.k.a. ALSAS, PISSLRE)
  Promoter: hU6
  Cloning method: Unknown
  Sequencing primers: 5′ U6-F; 3′ pS2-R
Terms and licenses: Academic/Nonprofit Terms; Industry Terms: Not Available to Industry
Depositor comments: The gRNA was designed to target the following Genbank reference sequence(s): NM_001098533.2,NM_001160367.1,NM_052987.3,NM_052988.4. Note that this plasmid does NOT contain Cas9. It should be used in conjunction with lentiCas9-Blast (Addgene #52962) or otherwise with cell lines already expressing Cas9. Browse the full kinome gRNA library at http://www.addgene.org/pooled-library/broadgpp-human-kinome/ or visit http://www.broadinstitute.org/rnai/public/ for detailed protocols and information.
How to cite: CDK10 gRNA (BRDN0001148900) was a gift from John Doench & David Root (Addgene plasmid # 77580 ; http://n2t.net/addgene:77580 ; RRID:Addgene_77580)
