[The description below was written by a language model from this plasmid's Addgene catalogue record and pLannotate feature annotations shown in this document.]
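Description:
CDK10 gRNA (BRDN0001148900) is a third-generation lentiviral guide RNA plasmid built on the lentiGuide-Puro backbone. It delivers a single Streptococcus pyogenes-type sgRNA directed against human CDK10 (also known as PISSLRE). The guide was designed against several CDK10 reference transcripts and belongs to a human kinome gRNA collection. In bacteria the 8.3 kb plasmid is maintained at high copy through a ColE1/pUC-type origin and selected with ampicillin via the β-lactamase gene. An f1 origin, an SV40 origin and remnants of lac and T7/T3 promoter sequences are carried over from the parental cloning vector.

The lentiviral transfer cassette begins with an RSV promoter fused to a truncated HIV-1 5' LTR, which makes genomic RNA production Tat-independent. This is followed by the Ψ packaging signal with a partial gag fragment and the Rev response element. A human U6 RNA polymerase III promoter then drives the CDK10-targeting spacer, which sits between the promoter and the annotated gRNA scaffold. A central polypurine tract follows. Next, an EF-1α core promoter with its intron A expresses puromycin N-acetyltransferase, so transduced mammalian cells can be selected with puromycin. A WPRE enhances transcript expression, and a self-inactivating ΔU3 3' LTR limits LTR promoter activity after integration. An SV40 polyadenylation signal lies downstream of the 3' LTR.

The plasmid does not encode Cas9. It is intended for use with a separate Cas9 vector such as lentiCas9-Blast, or in cells that already express Cas9, to disrupt CDK10 by CRISPR-mediated editing.
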