Features (pLannotate 1.2.2; 29 found; start..end, strand, type, name):
     14..80      +  CDS            small t antigen (fragment): SV40 (simian virus 40) small t antigen
    106..317     +  promoter       EF-1α core promoter: core promoter for human elongation factor EF-1α
    318..1256    +  intron         EF-1α intron A: intron upstream of the start codon of human EF-1α
   1278..1877    +  CDS            PuroR (fragment): puromycin N-acetyltransferase; pac from Streptomyces; confers resistance to puromycin
   1893..2481    +  misc_feature   WPRE: woodchuck hepatitis virus posttranscriptional regulatory element
   2532..2551    +  misc_feature   cPPT/CTS (fragment): central polypurine tract and central termination sequence of HIV-1
   2553..2786    +  LTR            3' LTR (ΔU3): self-inactivating 3' long terminal repeat (LTR) from HIV-1
   2864..2985    +  polyA_signal   SV40 poly(A) signal: SV40 polyadenylation signal
   3025..3160    +  rep_origin     SV40 ori: SV40 origin of replication
   3181..3199    -  promoter       T7 promoter: promoter for bacteriophage T7 RNA polymerase
   3207..3362    +  CDS            lacZα (fragment): LacZα fragment of β-galactosidase; lacZ fragment
   3367..3795    +  rep_origin     f1 ori (sequence partly withheld): f1 bacteriophage origin of replication; arrow indicates direction of (+) strand synthesis
   3848..3952    +  promoter       AmpR promoter: bla
   3953..4813    +  CDS            AmpR: β-lactamase; bla; confers resistance to ampicillin, carbenicillin, and related antibiotics
   4984..5572    +  rep_origin     ori: high-copy-number ColE1/pMB1/pBR322/pUC origin of replication
   5755..5847    +  CDS            lacI (fragment): lac repressor; lacI; The lac repressor binds to the lac operator to inhibit transcription in E. coli. This inhibition can be relieved by adding lactose or isopropyl-β-D-thiogalactopyranoside (IPTG).
   5860..5881    +  protein_bind   CAP binding site: CAP binding activates transcription in the presence of cAMP. E. coli catabolite activator protein
   5896..5926    +  promoter       lac promoter: promoter for the E. coli lac operon
   5934..5950    +  protein_bind   lac operator: The lac repressor binds to the lac operator to inhibit transcription in E. coli. This inhibition can be relieved by adding lactose or isopropyl-β-D-thiogalactopyranoside (IPTG). lac repressor encoded by lacI
   5995..6013    +  promoter       T3 promoter: promoter for bacteriophage T3 RNA polymerase
   6041..6267    +  promoter       RSV promoter: Rous sarcoma virus enhancer/promoter
   6268..6448    +  LTR            5' LTR (truncated): truncated 5' long terminal repeat (LTR) from HIV-1
   6495..6620    +  misc_feature   HIV-1 Ψ: packaging signal of human immunodeficiency virus type 1
   6604..6967    +  CDS            HIV-1 gag (fragment): gag protein from human immunodeficiency virus 1; gag
   7113..7346    +  misc_feature   RRE: The Rev response element (RRE) of HIV-1 allows for Rev-dependent mRNA export from the nucleus to the cytoplasm.
   7723..7749    +  CDS            Rev (fragment): human immunodeficiency virus 1 (HIV-1) Rev protein; rev; enhances nuclear export of unspliced and incompletely spliced viral mRNAs
   7753..7993    +  promoter       U6 promoter: RNA polymerase III promoter for human U6 snRNA
   8023..8098    +  misc_RNA       gRNA scaffold: guide RNA scaffold for the Streptococcus pyogenes CRISPR/Cas9 system
   8154..8271    +  misc_feature   cPPT/CTS: central polypurine tract and central termination sequence of HIV-1
>Addgene plasmid #77580 | CDK10 gRNA (BRDN0001148900) | addgene full sequence | sequence record 188038 | Addgene Assembled Sequence
CCCGGGTGCAAAGATGGATAAAGTTTTAAACAGAGAGGAATCTTTGCAGCTAATGGACCTTCTAGGTCTT
GAAAGGAGTGGGAATTGGCTCCGGTGCCCGTCAGTGGGCAGAGCGCACATCGCCCACAGTCCCCGAGAAG
TTGGGGGGAGGGGTCGGCAATTGATCCGGTGCCTAGAGAAGGTGGCGCGGGGTAAACTGGGAAAGTGATG
TCGTGTACTGGCTCCGCCTTTTTCCCGAGGGTGGGGGAGAACCGTATATAAGTGCAGTAGTCGCCGTGAA
CGTTCTTTTTCGCAACGGGTTTGCCGCCAGAACACAGGTAAGTGCCGTGTGTGGTTCCCGCGGGCCTGGC
CTCTTTACGGGTTATGGCCCTTGCGTGCCTTGAATTACTTCCACCTGGCTGCAGTACGTGATTCTTGATC
CCGAGCTTCGGGTTGGAAGTGGGTGGGAGAGTTCGAGGCCTTGCGCTTAAGGAGCCCCTTCGCCTCGTGC
TTGAGTTGAGGCCTGGCCTGGGCGCTGGGGCCGCCGCGTGCGAATCTGGTGGCACCTTCGCGCCTGTCTC
GCTGCTTTCGATAAGTCTCTAGCCATTTAAAATTTTTGATGACCTGCTGCGACGCTTTTTTTCTGGCAAG
ATAGTCTTGTAAATGCGGGCCAAGATCTGCACACTGGTATTTCGGTTTTTGGGGCCGCGGGCGGCGACGG
GGCCCGTGCGTCCCAGCGCACATGTTCGGCGAGGCGGGGCCTGCGAGCGCGGCCACCGAGAATCGGACGG
GGGTAGTCTCAAGCTGGCCGGCCTGCTCTGGTGCCTGGCCTCGCGCCGCCGTGTATCGCCCCGCCCTGGG
CGGCAAGGCTGGCCCGGTCGGCACCAGTTGCGTGAGCGGAAAGATGGCCGCTTCCCGGCCCTGCTGCAGG
GAGCTCAAAATGGAGGACGCGGCGCTCGGGAGAGCGGGCGGGTGAGTCACCCACACAAAGGAAAAGGGCC
TTTCCGTCCTCAGCCGTCGCTTCATGTGACTCCACGGAGTACCGGGCGCCGTCCAGGCACCTCGATTAGT
TCTCGAGCTTTTGGAGTACGTCGTCTTTAGGTTGGGGGGAGGGGTTTTATGCGATGGAGTTTCCCCACAC
TGAGTGGGTGGAGACTGAAGTTAGGCCAGCTTGGCACTTGATGTAATTCTCCTTGGAATTTGCCCTTTTT
GAGTTTGGATCTTGGTTCATTCTCAAGCCTCAGACAGTGGTTCAAAGTTTTTTTCTTCCATTTCAGGTGT
CGTGACGTACGGCCACCATGACCGAGTACAAGCCCACGGTGCGCCTCGCCACCCGCGACGACGTCCCCAG
GGCCGTACGCACCCTCGCCGCCGCGTTCGCCGACTACCCCGCCACGCGCCACACCGTCGATCCGGACCGC
CACATCGAGCGGGTCACCGAGCTGCAAGAACTCTTCCTCACGCGCGTCGGGCTCGACATCGGCAAGGTGT
GGGTCGCGGACGACGGCGCCGCCGTGGCGGTCTGGACCACGCCGGAGAGCGTCGAAGCGGGGGCGGTGTT
CGCCGAGATCGGCCCGCGCATGGCCGAGTTGAGCGGTTCCCGGCTGGCCGCGCAGCAACAGATGGAAGGC
CTCCTGGCGCCGCACCGGCCCAAGGAGCCCGCGTGGTTCCTGGCCACCGTCGGAGTCTCGCCCGACCACC
AGGGCAAGGGTCTGGGCAGCGCCGTCGTGCTCCCCGGAGTGGAGGCGGCCGAGCGCGCCGGGGTGCCCGC
CTTCCTGGAGACCTCCGCGCCCCGCAACCTCCCCTTCTACGAGCGGCTCGGCTTCACCGTCACCGCCGAC
GTCGAGGTGCCCGAAGGACCGCGCACCTGGTGCATGACCCGCAAGCCCGGTGCCTGAACGCGTTAAGTCG
ACAATCAACCTCTGGATTACAAAATTTGTGAAAGATTGACTGGTATTCTTAACTATGTTGCTCCTTTTAC
GCTATGTGGATACGCTGCTTTAATGCCTTTGTATCATGCTATTGCTTCCCGTATGGCTTTCATTTTCTCC
TCCTTGTATAAATCCTGGTTGCTGTCTCTTTATGAGGAGTTGTGGCCCGTTGTCAGGCAACGTGGCGTGG
TGTGCACTGTGTTTGCTGACGCAACCCCCACTGGTTGGGGCATTGCCACCACCTGTCAGCTCCTTTCCGG
GACTTTCGCTTTCCCCCTCCCTATTGCCACGGCGGAACTCATCGCCGCCTGCCTTGCCCGCTGCTGGACA
GGGGCTCGGCTGTTGGGCACTGACAATTCCGTGGTGTTGTCGGGGAAATCATCGTCCTTTCCTTGGCTGC
TCGCCTGTGTTGCCACCTGGATTCTGCGCGGGACGTCCTTCTGCTACGTCCCTTCGGCCCTCAATCCAGC
GGACCTTCCTTCCCGCGGCCTGCTGCCGGCTCTGCGGCCTCTTCCGCGTCTTCGCCTTCGCCCTCAGACG
AGTCGGATCTCCCTTTGGGCCGCCTCCCCGCGTCGACTTTAAGACCAATGACTTACAAGGCAGCTGTAGA
TCTTAGCCACTTTTTAAAAGAAAAGGGGGGACTGGAAGGGCTAATTCACTCCCAACGAAGACAAGATCTG
CTTTTTGCTTGTACTGGGTCTCTCTGGTTAGACCAGATCTGAGCCTGGGAGCTCTCTGGCTAACTAGGGA
ACCCACTGCTTAAGCCTCAATAAAGCTTGCCTTGAGTGCTTCAAGTAGTGTGTGCCCGTCTGTTGTGTGA
CTCTGGTAACTAGAGATCCCTCAGACCCTTTTAGTCAGTGTGGAAAATCTCTAGCAGTACGTATAGTAGT
TCATGTCATCTTATTATTCAGTATTTATAACTTGCAAAGAAATGAATATCAGAGAGTGAGAGGAACTTGT
TTATTGCAGCTTATAATGGTTACAAATAAAGCAATAGCATCACAAATTTCACAAATAAAGCATTTTTTTC
ACTGCATTCTAGTTGTGGTTTGTCCAAACTCATCAATGTATCTTATCATGTCTGGCTCTAGCTATCCCGC
CCCTAACTCCGCCCATCCCGCCCCTAACTCCGCCCAGTTCCGCCCATTCTCCGCCCCATGGCTGACTAAT
TTTTTTTATTTATGCAGAGGCCGAGGCCGCCTCGGCCTCTGAGCTATTCCAGAAGTAGTGAGGAGGCTTT
TTTGGAGGCCTAGGGACGTACCCAATTCGCCCTATAGTGAGTCGTATTACGCGCGCTCACTGGCCGTCGT
TTTACAACGTCGTGACTGGGAAAACCCTGGCGTTACCCAACTTAATCGCCTTGCAGCACATCCCCCTTTC
GCCAGCTGGCGTAATAGCGAAGAGGCCCGCACCGATCGCCCTTCCCAACAGTTGCGCAGCCTGAATGGCG
AATGGG
[124 nt withheld, positions 3367-3490]
C
[91 nt withheld, positions 3492-3582]
A
[49 nt withheld, positions 3584-3632]
CCTTTGACGTTGGAGTCCACGTTCTTT
[37 nt withheld, positions 3660-3696]
ACCCTATCTCGGTCTATTCTTTTGATTTATAAGGGATTTTGCCGATTTCGGCCTATTGGTTAAAAAATGA
GCTGATTTAACAAAAATTTAACGCGAATTTTAACAAAATATTAACGCTTACAATTTAGGTGGCACTTTTC
GGGGAAATGTGCGCGGAACCCCTATTTGTTTATTTTTCTAAATACATTCAAATATGTATCCGCTCATGAG
ACAATAACCCTGATAAATGCTTCAATAATATTGAAAAAGGAAGAGTATGAGTATTCAACATTTCCGTGTC
GCCCTTATTCCCTTTTTTGCGGCATTTTGCCTTCCTGTTTTTGCTCACCCAGAAACGCTGGTGAAAGTAA
AAGATGCTGAAGATCAGTTGGGTGCACGAGTGGGTTACATCGAACTGGATCTCAACAGCGGTAAGATCCT
TGAGAGTTTTCGCCCCGAAGAACGTTTTCCAATGATGAGCACTTTTAAAGTTCTGCTATGTGGCGCGGTA
TTATCCCGTATTGACGCCGGGCAAGAGCAACTCGGTCGCCGCATACACTATTCTCAGAATGACTTGGTTG
AGTACTCACCAGTCACAGAAAAGCATCTTACGGATGGCATGACAGTAAGAGAATTATGCAGTGCTGCCAT
AACCATGAGTGATAACACTGCGGCCAACTTACTTCTGACAACGATCGGAGGACCGAAGGAGCTAACCGCT
TTTTTGCACAACATGGGGGATCATGTAACTCGCCTTGATCGTTGGGAACCGGAGCTGAATGAAGCCATAC
CAAACGACGAGCGTGACACCACGATGCCTGTAGCAATGGCAACAACGTTGCGCAAACTATTAACTGGCGA
ACTACTTACTCTAGCTTCCCGGCAACAATTAATAGACTGGATGGAGGCGGATAAAGTTGCAGGACCACTT
CTGCGCTCGGCCCTTCCGGCTGGCTGGTTTATTGCTGATAAATCTGGAGCCGGTGAGCGTGGGTCTCGCG
GTATCATTGCAGCACTGGGGCCAGATGGTAAGCCCTCCCGTATCGTAGTTATCTACACGACGGGGAGTCA
GGCAACTATGGATGAACGAAATAGACAGATCGCTGAGATAGGTGCCTCACTGATTAAGCATTGGTAACTG
TCAGACCAAGTTTACTCATATATACTTTAGATTGATTTAAAACTTCATTTTTAATTTAAAAGGATCTAGG
TGAAGATCCTTTTTGATAATCTCATGACCAAAATCCCTTAACGTGAGTTTTCGTTCCACTGAGCGTCAGA
CCCCGTAGAAAAGATCAAAGGATCTTCTTGAGATCCTTTTTTTCTGCGCGTAATCTGCTGCTTGCAAACA
AAAAAACCACCGCTACCAGCGGTGGTTTGTTTGCCGGATCAAGAGCTACCAACTCTTTTTCCGAAGGTAA
CTGGCTTCAGCAGAGCGCAGATACCAAATACTGTTCTTCTAGTGTAGCCGTAGTTAGGCCACCACTTCAA
GAACTCTGTAGCACCGCCTACATACCTCGCTCTGCTAATCCTGTTACCAGTGGCTGCTGCCAGTGGCGAT
AAGTCGTGTCTTACCGGGTTGGACTCAAGACGATAGTTACCGGATAAGGCGCAGCGGTCGGGCTGAACGG
GGGGTTCGTGCACACAGCCCAGCTTGGAGCGAACGACCTACACCGAACTGAGATACCTACAGCGTGAGCT
ATGAGAAAGCGCCACGCTTCCCGAAGGGAGAAAGGCGGACAGGTATCCGGTAAGCGGCAGGGTCGGAACA
GGAGAGCGCACGAGGGAGCTTCCAGGGGGAAACGCCTGGTATCTTTATAGTCCTGTCGGGTTTCGCCACC
TCTGACTTGAGCGTCGATTTTTGTGATGCTCGTCAGGGGGGCGGAGCCTATGGAAAAACGCCAGCAACGC
GGCCTTTTTACGGTTCCTGGCCTTTTGCTGGCCTTTTGCTCACATGTTCTTTCCTGCGTTATCCCCTGAT
TCTGTGGATAACCGTATTACCGCCTTTGAGTGAGCTGATACCGCTCGCCGCAGCCGAACGACCGAGCGCA
GCGAGTCAGTGAGCGAGGAAGCGGAAGAGCGCCCAATACGCAAACCGCCTCTCCCCGCGCGTTGGCCGAT
TCATTAATGCAGCTGGCACGACAGGTTTCCCGACTGGAAAGCGGGCAGTGAGCGCAACGCAATTAATGTG
AGTTAGCTCACTCATTAGGCACCCCAGGCTTTACACTTTATGCTTCCGGCTCGTATGTTGTGTGGAATTG
TGAGCGGATAACAATTTCACACAGGAAACAGCTATGACCATGATTACGCCAAGCGCGCAATTAACCCTCA
CTAAAGGGAACAAAAGCTGGAGCTGCAAGCTTAATGTAGTCTTATGCAATACTCTTGTAGTCTTGCAACA
TGGTAACGATGAGTTAGCAACATGCCTTACAAGGAGAGAAAAAGCACCGTGCATGCCGATTGGTGGAAGT
AAGGTGGTACGATCGTGCCTTATTAGGAAGGCAACAGACGGGTCTGACATGGATTGGACGAACCACTGAA
TTGCCGCATTGCAGAGATATTGTATTTAAGTGCCTAGCTCGATACATAAACGGGTCTCTCTGGTTAGACC
AGATCTGAGCCTGGGAGCTCTCTGGCTAACTAGGGAACCCACTGCTTAAGCCTCAATAAAGCTTGCCTTG
AGTGCTTCAAGTAGTGTGTGCCCGTCTGTTGTGTGACTCTGGTAACTAGAGATCCCTCAGACCCTTTTAG
TCAGTGTGGAAAATCTCTAGCAGTGGCGCCCGAACAGGGACTTGAAAGCGAAAGGGAAACCAGAGGAGCT
CTCTCGACGCAGGACTCGGCTTGCTGAAGCGCGCACGGCAAGAGGCGAGGGGCGGCGACTGGTGAGTACG
CCAAAAATTTTGACTAGCGGAGGCTAGAAGGAGAGAGATGGGTGCGAGAGCGTCAGTATTAAGCGGGGGA
GAATTAGATCGCGATGGGAAAAAATTCGGTTAAGGCCAGGGGGAAAGAAAAAATATAAATTAAAACATAT
AGTATGGGCAAGCAGGGAGCTAGAACGATTCGCAGTTAATCCTGGCCTGTTAGAAACATCAGAAGGCTGT
AGACAAATACTGGGACAGCTACAACCATCCCTTCAGACAGGATCAGAAGAACTTAGATCATTATATAATA
CAGTAGCAACCCTCTATTGTGTGCATCAAAGGATAGAGATAAAAGACACCAAGGAAGCTTTAGACAAGAT
AGAGGAAGAGCAAAACAAAAGTAAGACCACCGCACAGCAAGCGGCCGCTGATCTTCAGACCTGGAGGAGG
AGATATGAGGGACAATTGGAGAAGTGAATTATATAAATATAAAGTAGTAAAAATTGAACCATTAGGAGTA
GCACCCACCAAGGCAAAGAGAAGAGTGGTGCAGAGAGAAAAAAGAGCAGTGGGAATAGGAGCTTTGTTCC
TTGGGTTCTTGGGAGCAGCAGGAAGCACTATGGGCGCAGCGTCAATGACGCTGACGGTACAGGCCAGACA
ATTATTGTCTGGTATAGTGCAGCAGCAGAACAATTTGCTGAGGGCTATTGAGGCGCAACAGCATCTGTTG
CAACTCACAGTCTGGGGCATCAAGCAGCTCCAGGCAAGAATCCTGGCTGTGGAAAGATACCTAAAGGATC
AACAGCTCCTGGGGATTTGGGGTTGCTCTGGAAAACTCATTTGCACCACTGCTGTGCCTTGGAATGCTAG
TTGGAGTAATAAATCTCTGGAACAGATTTGGAATCACACGACCTGGATGGAGTGGGACAGAGAAATTAAC
AATTACACAAGCTTAATACACTCCTTAATTGAAGAATCGCAAAACCAGCAAGAAAAGAATGAACAAGAAT
TATTGGAATTAGATAAATGGGCAAGTTTGTGGAATTGGTTTAACATAACAAATTGGCTGTGGTATATAAA
ATTATTCATAATGATAGTAGGAGGCTTGGTAGGTTTAAGAATAGTTTTTGCTGTACTTTCTATAGTGAAT
AGAGTTAGGCAGGGATATTCACCATTATCGTTTCAGACCCACCTCCCAACCCCGAGGGGACCCAGAGAGG
GCCTATTTCCCATGATTCCTTCATATTTGCATATACGATACAAGGCTGTTAGAGAGATAATTAGAATTAA
TTTGACTGTAAACACAAAGATATTAGTACAAAATACGTGACGTAGAAAGTAATAATTTCTTGGGTAGTTT
GCAGTTTTAAAATTATGTTTTAAAATGGACTATCATATGCTTACCGTAACTTGAAAGTATTTCGATTTCT
TGGCTTTATATATCTTGTGGAAAGGACGAAACACCGACAGGAACTTCATTATCCACGTTTTAGAGCTAGA
AATAGCAAGTTAAAATAAGGCTAGTCCGTTATCAACTTGAAAAAGTGGCACCGAGTCGGTGCTTTTTTAA
GCTTGGCGTAACTAGATCTTGAGACAAATGGCAGTATTCATCCACAATTTTAAAAGAAAAGGGGGGATTG
GGGGGTACAGTGCAGGGGAAAGAATAGTAGACATAATAGCAACAGACATACAAACTAAAGAATTACAAAA
ACAAATTACAAAAATTCAAAATTTTCGGGTTTATTACAGGGACAGCAGAGATCCACTTTGGCGCCGGCTC
GAGGGGG
