>Addgene plasmid #77580 | CDK10 gRNA (BRDN0001148900) | depositor partial sequence | sequence record 145040 | Target Sequence
ACAGGAACTTCATTATCCAC
