>Addgene plasmid #77580 | CDK10 gRNA (BRDN0001148900) | addgene partial sequence | sequence record 188037 | hU6-F
AGAAAGTAATAATTTCTTGGGTAGTTTGCAGTTTTAAAATTATGTTTTAAAATGGACTATCATATGCTTA
CCGTAACTTGAAAGTATTTCGATTTCTTGGCTTTATATATCTTGTGGAAAGGACGAAACACCGACAGGAA
CTTCATTATCCACGTTTTAGAGCTAGAAATAGCAAGTTAAAATAAGGCTAGTCCGTTATCAACTTGAAAA
AGTGGCACCGAGTCGGTGCTTTTTTAAGCTTGGCGTAACTAGATCTTGAGACAAATGGCAGTATTCATCC
ACAATTTTAAAAGAAAAGGGGGGATTGGGGGGTACAGTGCAGGGGAAAGAATAGTAGACATAATAGCAAC
AGACATACAAACTAAAGAATTACAAAAACAAATTACAAAAATTCAAAATTTTCGGGTTTATTACAGGGAC
AGCAGAGATCCACTTTGGCGCCGGCTCGAGGGGGCCCGGGTGCAAAGATGGATAAAGTTTTAAACAGAGA
GGAATCTTTGCAGCTAATGGACCTTCTAGGTCTTGAAAGGAGTGGGAATTGGCTCCGGTGCCCGTCAGTG
GGCAGAGCGC
